Addgene plasmid #50353: pBluescript-mouse eIF2C1
Purpose: Mouse eIF2C1 cDNA clone
Depositing lab: Kumiko Ui-Tei. Depositing organization: The University of Tokyo. Publication: Short-interfering-RNA-mediated gene silencing in mammalian cells requires Dicer and eIF2C translation initiation factors. Doi N, Zenno S, Ueda R, Ohki-Hamazaki H, Ui-Tei K, Saigo K. Curr Biol. 2003 Jan 8;13(1):41-6. 10.1016/S0960-9822(02)01394-5 PubMed 12526743.
Backbone
  Vector backbone: pBluescript II KS-
  Backbone manufacturer: Stratagene
  Backbone size w/o insert (bp): 2961
  Total vector size (bp): 5609
  Vector type: Bacterial Expression
Growth in bacteria
  Bacterial resistance: Ampicillin, 100 μg/mL
  Growth temperature: 37°C
  Growth strain: DH5alpha
  Copy number: Unknown
Gene/Insert
  Gene/Insert name: eIF2C1 (alt name: argonaute 1)
  Species: M. musculus (mouse)
  GenBank ID: AB081471
  Entrez Gene: Eif2c1 (a.k.a. Ago1)
  Promoter: T3
  Cloning method: Restriction Enzyme; 5′ cloning site EcoRV (not destroyed); 3′ cloning site EcoRV (not destroyed)
  Sequencing primers: 5′ T7; 3′ T3
Terms and licenses: Academic/Nonprofit Terms; Industry Terms: Not Available to Industry
Depositor comments: Addgene sequencing has found a T736A mutation.
How to cite: pBluescript-mouse eIF2C1 was a gift from Kumiko Ui-Tei (Addgene plasmid # 50353 ; http://n2t.net/addgene:50353 ; RRID:Addgene_50353)
