[The description below was written by a language model from this plasmid's Addgene catalogue record and pLannotate feature annotations shown in this document.]
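Description:
pBluescript-mouse eIF2C1 is a cDNA clone of mouse eIF2C1, also known as Argonaute 1 (Ago1), carried in the pBluescript II KS- phagemid. The plasmid totals 5,609 bp, of which the backbone accounts for 2,961 bp. It is maintained in E. coli through a high-copy ColE1/pUC-type origin and selected with ampicillin via the β-lactamase gene and its own promoter. An f1 bacteriophage origin is also present, allowing single-stranded DNA to be rescued with helper phage. Although the catalogue lists it as a bacterial expression vector, its stated purpose is simply to serve as a cDNA clone.

The insert was placed into the EcoRV site of the multiple cloning site, which is retained on both sides and splits the polylinker and the lacZα fragment. The annotated coding region of about 2.6 kb lies on the minus strand, in the same orientation as the T3 promoter and the upstream lac promoter/operator, so T3 RNA polymerase would produce sense transcripts and the opposing T7 promoter would produce antisense RNA. The automated annotation labels the open reading frame as human AGO1 because of its similarity to that reference protein, but the record identifies the species as mouse. Argonaute 1 binds small RNAs such as siRNAs and miRNAs and acts in RNA-mediated gene silencing, and the associated work examined the requirement for Dicer and eIF2C proteins in siRNA-driven silencing in mammalian cells. No epitope tags or reporters are annotated. Repository sequencing noted a T736A mutation. The clone is suited to use as a template for in vitro transcription or as a source of the coding sequence for subcloning.
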