Features (pLannotate 1.2.2; 14 found; start..end, strand, type, name):
      4..432     +  rep_origin     f1 ori (sequence partly withheld): f1 bacteriophage origin of replication; arrow indicates direction of (+) strand synthesis
    463..618     -  CDS            lacZα (fragment): LacZα fragment of β-galactosidase; lacZ fragment
    626..644     +  promoter       T7 promoter: promoter for bacteriophage T7 RNA polymerase
    653..715     +  misc_feature   MCS (fragment): pBluescript multiple cloning site
    756..3326    -  CDS            AGO1: AGO1_HUMAN - Also known as EIF2C1. Experimental evidence at protein level: Swiss-Prot protein existence level 1. Required for RNA-mediated gene silencing (RNAi). Binds to short RNAs such as microRNAs (miRNAs) or short interfering RNAs (siRNAs), and represses the translation of mRNAs which are complementary to them. Lacks endonuclease activity and does not appear to cleave target mRNAs. Also required for transcriptional gene silencing (TGS) of promoter regions which are complementary to bound short antigene RNAs (agRNAs). From Homo sapiens (Human).
   3364..3408    +  misc_feature   MCS (fragment): pBluescript multiple cloning site
   3421..3439    -  promoter       T3 promoter: promoter for bacteriophage T3 RNA polymerase
   3484..3500    -  protein_bind   lac operator: The lac repressor binds to the lac operator to inhibit transcription in E. coli. This inhibition can be relieved by adding lactose or isopropyl-β-D-thiogalactopyranoside (IPTG). lac repressor encoded by lacI
   3508..3538    -  promoter       lac promoter: promoter for the E. coli lac operon
   3553..3574    -  protein_bind   CAP binding site: CAP binding activates transcription in the presence of cAMP. E. coli catabolite activator protein
   3587..3679    -  CDS            lacI (fragment): lac repressor; lacI; The lac repressor binds to the lac operator to inhibit transcription in E. coli. This inhibition can be relieved by adding lactose or isopropyl-β-D-thiogalactopyranoside (IPTG).
   3862..4450    -  rep_origin     ori: high-copy-number ColE1/pMB1/pBR322/pUC origin of replication
   4621..5481    -  CDS            AmpR: β-lactamase; bla; confers resistance to ampicillin, carbenicillin, and related antibiotics
   5482..5586    -  promoter       AmpR promoter: bla
>Addgene plasmid #50353 | pBluescript-mouse eIF2C1 | depositor full sequence | sequence record 75136 | pBluescript-mouse eIF2C1 sequence 5609 bps
CTG
[124 nt withheld, positions 4-127]
C
[91 nt withheld, positions 129-219]
A
[49 nt withheld, positions 221-269]
CCTTTGACGTTGGAGTCCACGTTCTTT
[37 nt withheld, positions 297-333]
ACCCTATCTCGGTCTATTCTTTTGATTTATAAGGGATTTTGCCGATTTCGGCCTATTGGTTAAAAAATGA
GCTGATTTAACAAAAATTTAACGCGAATTTTAACAAAATATTAACGCTTACAATTTCCATTCGCCATTCA
GGCTGCGCAACTGTTGGGAAGGGCGATCGGTGCGGGCCTCTTCGCTATTACGCCAGCTGGCGAAAGGGGG
ATGTGCTGCAAGGCGATTAAGTTGGGTAACGCCAGGGTTTTCCCAGTCACGACGTTGTAAAACGACGGCC
AGTGAGCGCGCGTAATACGACTCACTATAGGGCGAATTGGAGCTCCACCGCGGTGGCGGCCGCTCTAGAA
CTAGTGGATCCCCCGGGCTGCAGGAATTCGATGCTTTCTTCTATCCAGTGAGGTAACAGCGTTCTGCCTT
CAAGCGAAGTACATGGTGCGTAGAGTATCCTGGTGAACCTGCACAGCTTTGGCCAGGGCCTGGGGGTCTC
GCCCATTGCTTTGCCCTGATATGTGGCTCCCCTCTCCACTGTCATGTTCCTTGTCCACCAGGTGGTATCG
TGCCCGGAAAGCCACCAAGCGAGCATAGTAGGCAGGTGCTGGGATAGAGACAGAACGTGTGCATCGTACG
TAAGTGTGGCACAGCTGGTATGTCAAGATCTGGAGTTCATCTGCTGTGAAACGGTTGTCATCCCAAAGGA
CATAATAATGGGATGGTCGGCTGGTACCCTGGATGCCTGCATGGCTGCACAGATAGAAGTCGAACTCAAA
TGGGTGGGTGATGTTGGTGTCCACAGTGGTCCCTGCTGGGATGTTACCACTCTTCCCAATCCGCTCATTC
TTGTCAGCACAGAACAGGCGGGTGTGATGGCGCTTCTGCACCACAATATATGTGATCCCAGGCTGGTAGT
CTTTTTCCAGTTTGATGCATGCATCTCGAATGGCAAGCAGCTCATAGTGAAGAATCTGGGGCAGCTGGCC
CTCGGGGACGCCGTCGCGGTAGAAGATGATGCGGGTGGGCTTGAAGCGGGTGGACTTGTAGAACTGGATA
AGCAGCTCGCGCACCATATAGGACAAGTCTTCAATGATCTCCTGCCGTGGGCGCTGCACACGCACGGTGG
CACAGTATCGGCTGGGGTGTGCGTCCATGCTGCCTACCACTGCTGTGATAGATGGTTTCTTCCCATCCCC
AGCTGGGGGATGTGTAACATCTGCTCCCAGGAAAATCACTGGCTGTTGAAAAACAGCAGAGCGCTGGTGT
GGGACTAGGATGTTGTTAATGCCACCGAGTTTGACATTGATCTTGAGGCAGAGGTTGGACAGAGTCTGCG
GTGACGTCTTGACCGCATTCTTCACCTGCACACACTGTGTTGCCATTCCCAAGAGTGTATCTCCGACACG
TTTCACTTCAGCATACACTGGCGTCTTCCCGGGCAGGATGACGATAATGAGCTGCAGTCCTGAGTAGGTA
TTCTTGAGATGCCGGAACATGGGCTCCACGCTGTCTGCCCCCTGTGCGTATTTGCAGAAGCATGGCTGAC
CCTGGATGGGCATCCCTGCATCCTTGGAAATCTTCCGAAGCTGGTCTGTGAAGTTCTTGAGCACCTCTTC
TCGACACTGTTTCTGGGGTGCGAAGCAGGCGATGGCCCAGACTTTGATCTCAATCCCATTGTAGAACTGT
TTCCCGCGCATGTCCCAGACACCTTGGTTGGGCGTAGCAATGGCCCGGTTCCGGCCGCCATACTGCAAGA
TGGGCGCCGGCAGCACACGTCCTGTCACCTCCGTCATGTCATCCTTCACTTTGATTCCAAATTCCTGGAT
GTAGGGATCCAGGTTGCAGCTAGCATTCTTCATCAGGCGGCTGATCTCCTCCTGTCTGTCTGGGGCCGAC
CTAGCTGTAGCCTTTATCATGGTTGAAGTCTGGTTGTCAGTCAGCTTCTTAATGCACCGCTGCCCAGCCA
CAATGTTACAGACCTCGAGGGGCAAATAGGTATGCTTCTGTTCTTGCCCAACTTGTAGGCAGGGCAGGTG
AGGATACTTGAGCTGAAGGTTATATTTCTGCTTGAAATGCTGTGCCACAGTGCACTCCACAGTCTGTCCA
CTCTCCAGCTGCAAGGGGAACGTCTGATGGCTAGCAGGGCGGCGGGTAACATTACACACGCGGTATTTCC
TCTTCATCTGTCCACAGTGGGTCACTTCCACCTTCAGGCCTTTTATCTCCTTGGTAAACCGAACACGCTG
GGAATCCGTGAGGGGCTTGGGTTGTTCGTCTATGTTCCTGATGTCCAGGACCTCACACATGAACTCAATC
ACTGGCTGTGCTTTGTAGAAGGCAGTGGCTGAGACATCAATGTTGAGCATCATCTTCCACATGGCAGGGC
GCACAGACTGGTGAAAGCCGAACCAGACCTCGCGCCCACCCCCCAGCGGGTGGTAGTAGCCCTCAGGCGG
TGAGAAGAAGGAGCGGCCCACAGGGGTGTACCTCATAGATGCCAGGTGCCTCATGGCCACATCCAGGGCT
TGCACAGACTCCAGGGGCACAGGGATCTGGCCACTGACCAAGGCTTCATGCAGCATGCGCCAGCTCACAA
TGGCTAGCCACTTGATGGAGACCTTAAAAATTCTATCCTTCCCCTCCCCGGGGATTGTCACCTCAAAGTC
AACCCTCTCATTGCCAATGGGCAGTGCTGTGACCGTGTAAATATTCTCCTTTCCATCATACACAGGCTTG
CGATCCCCAAAGATCTGCGGTTTGAAATGCTGGACCATGTATTCCACCACCTCCCGGTTGACTCTGCGAG
GACACTTATCCGGCTTGATGTCCACCTCGTAATGGTAAACGTCAATCTTAGGAATGTCCACCTCAAAGTA
ATTGGCCAGAAGCTTGATTGGTTTGCCCACAGTGCCAATGCCGGGCCGGCGGGGTGCCTGAAACACCTGC
TGCAGGGGAGGCAGGTAGGCACCTGCCGCTGCTCCCGAGGGTCCCGCTTCCATCCCATATACCCGTGCGG
AGGTCAGGCGGCCCGGAGACATCAAGCTTATCGATACCGTCGACCTCGAGGGGGGGCCCGGTACCCAGCT
TTTGTTCCCTTTAGTGAGGGTTAATTGCGCGCTTGGCGTAATCATGGTCATAGCTGTTTCCTGTGTGAAA
TTGTTATCCGCTCACAATTCCACACAACATACGAGCCGGAAGCATAAAGTGTAAAGCCTGGGGTGCCTAA
TGAGTGAGCTAACTCACATTAATTGCGTTGCGCTCACTGCCCGCTTTCCAGTCGGGAAACCTGTCGTGCC
AGCTGCATTAATGAATCGGCCAACGCGCGGGGAGAGGCGGTTTGCGTATTGGGCGCTCTTCCGCTTCCTC
GCTCACTGACTCGCTGCGCTCGGTCGTTCGGCTGCGGCGAGCGGTATCAGCTCACTCAAAGGCGGTAATA
CGGTTATCCACAGAATCAGGGGATAACGCAGGAAAGAACATGTGAGCAAAAGGCCAGCAAAAGGCCAGGA
ACCGTAAAAAGGCCGCGTTGCTGGCGTTTTTCCATAGGCTCCGCCCCCCTGACGAGCATCACAAAAATCG
ACGCTCAAGTCAGAGGTGGCGAAACCCGACAGGACTATAAAGATACCAGGCGTTTCCCCCTGGAAGCTCC
CTCGTGCGCTCTCCTGTTCCGACCCTGCCGCTTACCGGATACCTGTCCGCCTTTCTCCCTTCGGGAAGCG
TGGCGCTTTCTCATAGCTCACGCTGTAGGTATCTCAGTTCGGTGTAGGTCGTTCGCTCCAAGCTGGGCTG
TGTGCACGAACCCCCCGTTCAGCCCGACCGCTGCGCCTTATCCGGTAACTATCGTCTTGAGTCCAACCCG
GTAAGACACGACTTATCGCCACTGGCAGCAGCCACTGGTAACAGGATTAGCAGAGCGAGGTATGTAGGCG
GTGCTACAGAGTTCTTGAAGTGGTGGCCTAACTACGGCTACACTAGAAGGACAGTATTTGGTATCTGCGC
TCTGCTGAAGCCAGTTACCTTCGGAAAAAGAGTTGGTAGCTCTTGATCCGGCAAACAAACCACCGCTGGT
AGCGGTGGTTTTTTTGTTTGCAAGCAGCAGATTACGCGCAGAAAAAAAGGATCTCAAGAAGATCCTTTGA
TCTTTTCTACGGGGTCTGACGCTCAGTGGAACGAAAACTCACGTTAAGGGATTTTGGTCATGAGATTATC
AAAAAGGATCTTCACCTAGATCCTTTTAAATTAAAAATGAAGTTTTAAATCAATCTAAAGTATATATGAG
TAAACTTGGTCTGACAGTTACCAATGCTTAATCAGTGAGGCACCTATCTCAGCGATCTGTCTATTTCGTT
CATCCATAGTTGCCTGACTCCCCGTCGTGTAGATAACTACGATACGGGAGGGCTTACCATCTGGCCCCAG
TGCTGCAATGATACCGCGAGACCCACGCTCACCGGCTCCAGATTTATCAGCAATAAACCAGCCAGCCGGA
AGGGCCGAGCGCAGAAGTGGTCCTGCAACTTTATCCGCCTCCATCCAGTCTATTAATTGTTGCCGGGAAG
CTAGAGTAAGTAGTTCGCCAGTTAATAGTTTGCGCAACGTTGTTGCCATTGCTACAGGCATCGTGGTGTC
ACGCTCGTCGTTTGGTATGGCTTCATTCAGCTCCGGTTCCCAACGATCAAGGCGAGTTACATGATCCCCC
ATGTTGTGCAAAAAAGCGGTTAGCTCCTTCGGTCCTCCGATCGTTGTCAGAAGTAAGTTGGCCGCAGTGT
TATCACTCATGGTTATGGCAGCACTGCATAATTCTCTTACTGTCATGCCATCCGTAAGATGCTTTTCTGT
GACTGGTGAGTACTCAACCAAGTCATTCTGAGAATAGTGTATGCGGCGACCGAGTTGCTCTTGCCCGGCG
TCAATACGGGATAATACCGCGCCACATAGCAGAACTTTAAAAGTGCTCATCATTGGAAAACGTTCTTCGG
GGCGAAAACTCTCAAGGATCTTACCGCTGTTGAGATCCAGTTCGATGTAACCCACTCGTGCACCCAACTG
ATCTTCAGCATCTTTTACTTTCACCAGCGTTTCTGGGTGAGCAAAAACAGGAAGGCAAAATGCCGCAAAA
AAGGGAATAAGGGCGACACGGAAATGTTGAATACTCATACTCTTCCTTTTTCAATATTATTGAAGCATTT
ATCAGGGTTATTGTCTCATGAGCGGATACATATTTGAATGTATTTAGAAAAATAAACAAATAGGGGTTCC
GCGCACATTTCCCCGAAAAGTGCCAC
