>Addgene plasmid #50353 | pBluescript-mouse eIF2C1 | addgene partial sequence | sequence record 77070 | T7 5'-TAATACGACTCACTATAGGG-3'
CCAGTGAGGTAACAGCGTTCTGCCTTCAAGCGAAGTACATGGTGCGTAGAGTATCCTGGTGAACCTGCAC
AGCTTTGGCCAGGGCCTGGGGGTCTCGCCCATTGCTTTGCCCTGATATGTGGCTCCCCTCTCCACTGTCA
TGTTCCTTGTCCACCAGGTGGTATCGTGCCCGGAAAGCCACCAAGCGAGCATAGTAGGCAGGTGCTGGGA
TAGAGACAGAACGTGTGCATCGTACGTAAGTGTGGCACAGCTGGTATGTCAAGATCTGGAGTTCATCTGC
TGTGAAACGGTTGTCATCCCAAAGGACATAATAATGGGATGGTCGGCTGGTACCCTGGATGCCTGCATGG
CTGCACAGATAGAAGTCGAACTCAAATGGGTGGGTGATGTTGGCGTCCACAGTGGTCCCTGCTGGGATGT
TACCACTCTTCCCAATCCGCTCATTCTTGTCAGCACAGAACAGGCGGGTGTGATGGCGCTTCTGCACCAC
AATATATGTGATCCCAGGCTGGTAGTCTTTTTCCAGTTTGATGCATGCATCTCGAATGGCAAGCAGCTCA
TAGTGAAGAATCTGGGGCAGCTGGCCCTCGGGGACGCCGTCGCGGTAGAAGATGATGCGGGTGGGCTTGA
AGCGGGTGGACTTGTAGAACTGGATAAGCAGCTCGCGCACCATATAGGACAAGTCTTCAATGATCTCCTG
CCGTGGGCGCTGCACACGCACGGTGGCACAGTATCGGCTGGGGTGTGCGTCCATGCTGCCTACCACTGCT
GTGATAGATGGTTTCTTCCCATCCCCAGCTGGGGGATGTGTAACATCTGCTCCCAGGAAAATCACTGGCT
GTTGAAAAACAGCA
